>Addgene plasmid #176314 | pAB1619 hU6-BpiI-Cas13bt1-DR | addgene full sequence | sequence record 345276 | Addgene NGS Result
CGCCCAATACGCAAACCGCCTCTCCCCGCGCGTTGGCCGATTCATTAATGCAGCTGGCACGACAGGTTTC
CCGACTGGAAAGCGGGCAGTGAGCGCAACGCAATTAATGTGAGTTAGCTCACTCATTAGGCACCCCAGGC
TTTACACTTTATGCTTCCGGCTCGTATGTTGTGTGGAATTGTGAGCGGATAACAATTTCACACAGGAAAC
AGCTATGACCATGATTACGCCAGAGGGCCTATTTCCCATGATTCCTTCATATTTGCATATACGATACAAG
GCTGTTAGAGAGATAATTGGAATTAATTTGACTGTAAACACAAAGATATTAGTACAAAATACGTGACGTA
GAAAGTAATAATTTCTTGGGTAGTTTGCAGTTTTAAAATTATGTTTTAAAATGGACTATCATATGCTTAC
CGTAACTTGAAAGTATTTCGATTTCTTGGCTTTATATATCTTGTGGAAAGGACGAAACACCATGTCTTCC
TGGGACGAAGACAAGCTGAAGAAGCCTCCGATTTGTGGGGTGATTACAGCTTTTTTGGTACCGAGCTCGA
ATTCACTGGCCGTCGTTTTACAACGTCGTGACTGGGAAAACCCTGGCGTTACCCAACTTAATCGCCTTGC
AGCACATCCCCCTTTCGCCAGCTGGCGTAATAGCGAAGAGGCCCGCACCGATCGCCCTTCCCAACAGTTG
CGCAGCCTGAATGGCGAATGGCGCCTGATGCGGTATTTTCTCCTTACGCATCTGTGCGGTATTTCACACC
GCATATGGTGCACTCTCAGTACAATCTGCTCTGATGCCGCATAGTTAAGCCAGCCCCGACACCCGCCAAC
ACCCGCTGACGCGCCCTGACGGGCTTGTCTGCTCCCGGCATCCGCTTACAGACAAGCTGTGACCGTCTCC
GGGAGCTGCATGTGTCAGAGGTTTTCACCGTCATCACCGAAACGCGCGAGACGAAAGGGCCTCGTGATAC
GCCTATTTTTATAGGTTAATGTCATGATAATAATGGTTTCTTAGACGTCAGGTGGCACTTTTCGGGGAAA
TGTGCGCGGAACCCCTATTTGTTTATTTTTCTAAATACATTCAAATATGTATCCGCTCATGAGACAATAA
CCCTGATAAATGCTTCAATAATATTGAAAAAGGAAGAGTATGAGTATTCAACATTTCCGTGTCGCCCTTA
TTCCCTTTTTTGCGGCATTTTGCCTTCCTGTTTTTGCTCACCCAGAAACGCTGGTGAAAGTAAAAGATGC
TGAAGATCAGTTGGGTGCACGAGTGGGTTACATCGAACTGGATCTCAACAGCGGTAAGATCCTTGAGAGT
TTTCGCCCCGAAGAACGTTTTCCAATGATGAGCACTTTTAAAGTTCTGCTATGTGGCGCGGTATTATCCC
GTATTGACGCCGGGCAAGAGCAACTCGGTCGCCGCATACACTATTCTCAGAATGACTTGGTTGAGTACTC
ACCAGTCACAGAAAAGCATCTTACGGATGGCATGACAGTAAGAGAATTATGCAGTGCTGCCATAACCATG
AGTGATAACACTGCGGCCAACTTACTTCTGACAACGATCGGAGGACCGAAGGAGCTAACCGCTTTTTTGC
ACAACATGGGGGATCATGTAACTCGCCTTGATCGTTGGGAACCGGAGCTGAATGAAGCCATACCAAACGA
CGAGCGTGACACCACGATGCCTGTAGCAATGGCAACAACGTTGCGCAAACTATTAACTGGCGAACTACTT
ACTCTAGCTTCCCGGCAACAATTAATAGACTGGATGGAGGCGGATAAAGTTGCAGGACCACTTCTGCGCT
CGGCCCTTCCGGCTGGCTGGTTTATTGCTGATAAATCTGGAGCCGGTGAGCGTGGGTCTCGCGGTATCAT
TGCAGCACTGGGGCCAGATGGTAAGCCCTCCCGTATCGTAGTTATCTACACGACGGGGAGTCAGGCAACT
ATGGATGAACGAAATAGACAGATCGCTGAGATAGGTGCCTCACTGATTAAGCATTGGTAACTGTCAGACC
AAGTTTACTCATATATACTTTAGATTGATTTAAAACTTCATTTTTAATTTAAAAGGATCTAGGTGAAGAT
CCTTTTTGATAATCTCATGACCAAAATCCCTTAACGTGAGTTTTCGTTCCACTGAGCGTCAGACCCCGTA
GAAAAGATCAAAGGATCTTCTTGAGATCCTTTTTTTCTGCGCGTAATCTGCTGCTTGCAAACAAAAAAAC
CACCGCTACCAGCGGTGGTTTGTTTGCCGGATCAAGAGCTACCAACTCTTTTTCCGAAGGTAACTGGCTT
CAGCAGAGCGCAGATACCAAATACTGTTCTTCTAGTGTAGCCGTAGTTAGGCCACCACTTCAAGAACTCT
GTAGCACCGCCTACATACCTCGCTCTGCTAATCCTGTTACCAGTGGCTGCTGCCAGTGGCGATAAGTCGT
GTCTTACCGGGTTGGACTCAAGACGATAGTTACCGGATAAGGCGCAGCGGTCGGGCTGAACGGGGGGTTC
GTGCACACAGCCCAGCTTGGAGCGAACGACCTACACCGAACTGAGATACCTACAGCGTGAGCTATGAGAA
AGCGCCACGCTTCCCGAAGGGAGAAAGGCGGACAGGTATCCGGTAAGCGGCAGGGTCGGAACAGGAGAGC
GCACGAGGGAGCTTCCAGGGGGAAACGCCTGGTATCTTTATAGTCCTGTCGGGTTTCGCCACCTCTGACT
TGAGCGTCGATTTTTGTGATGCTCGTCAGGGGGGCGGAGCCTATGGAAAAACGCCAGCAACGCGGCCTTT
TTACGGTTCCTGGCCTTTTGCTGGCCTTTTGCTCACATGTTCTTTCCTGCGTTATCCCCTGATTCTGTGG
ATAACCGTATTACCGCCTTTGAGTGAGCTGATACCGCTCGCCGCAGCCGAACGACCGAGCGCAGCGAGTC
AGTGAGCGAGGAAGCGGAAGAG
Features (pLannotate 1.2.2; 11 found; start..end, strand, type, name):
    105..126     +  protein_bind   CAP binding site: CAP binding activates transcription in the presence of cAMP. E. coli catabolite activator protein
    141..171     +  promoter       lac promoter: promoter for the E. coli lac operon
    179..195     +  protein_bind   lac operator: The lac repressor binds to the lac operator to inhibit transcription in E. coli. This inhibition can be relieved by adding lactose or isopropyl-β-D-thiogalactopyranoside (IPTG). lac repressor encoded by lacI
    233..473     +  promoter       U6 promoter: RNA polymerase III promoter for human U6 snRNA
    561..718     +  CDS            lacZα (fragment): LacZα fragment of β-galactosidase; lacZ fragment
    724..823     -  misc_feature   bom (fragment): basis of mobility region from pBR322
    925..960     -  CDS            rop (fragment): Rop protein, which maintains plasmids at low copy number; rop
   1055..1159    +  promoter       AmpR promoter: bla
   1160..2020    +  CDS            AmpR: β-lactamase; bla; confers resistance to ampicillin, carbenicillin, and related antibiotics
   2191..2779    +  rep_origin     ori: high-copy-number ColE1/pMB1/pBR322/pUC origin of replication
   2962..92      +  CDS            lacI (fragment) (across the origin): lac repressor; lacI; The lac repressor binds to the lac operator to inhibit transcription in E. coli. This inhibition can be relieved by adding lactose or isopropyl-β-D-thiogalactopyranoside (IPTG).
