[The description below was written by a language model from this plasmid's Addgene catalogue record and pLannotate feature annotations shown in this document.]
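Description:
pAB1619 hU6-BpiI-Cas13bt1-DR is a small (about 3 kb) pUC19-based plasmid for expressing Cas13bt1 CRISPR RNAs in mammalian cells. It is propagated in E. coli as a high-copy plasmid through the ColE1/pUC-type origin and is selected with ampicillin via the β-lactamase (AmpR) gene and its native promoter. The remaining annotated features are leftovers of the pUC19 backbone: the CAP binding site, lac promoter and lac operator, a lacZα fragment interrupted by the insert, and short fragments of lacI, rop and the bom region. None of these plays a part in the plasmid's mammalian function.

The payload is a human U6 promoter, an RNA polymerase III promoter commonly used to drive short, defined RNAs. According to the catalogue entry, it is followed by a BpiI guide cloning site and the Cas13bt1 crRNA direct repeat. These two elements are not individually annotated in the feature table but presumably lie in the unannotated stretch between the U6 promoter and the lacZα fragment. BpiI is a type IIS restriction enzyme that cuts outside its recognition site, so digestion allows annealed oligonucleotides encoding a chosen spacer to be ligated in directionally. The name's order places the spacer upstream of the direct repeat, giving a complete crRNA transcribed from U6.

The plasmid carries no Cas13bt1 coding sequence and no mammalian selection marker or reporter, so it is meant to be co-delivered with a separate construct expressing the Cas13bt1 effector or a fusion of it. It serves as the guide-cloning backbone for RNA targeting and RNA editing experiments with this compact Cas13 protein.
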