Addgene plasmid #176314: pAB1619 hU6-BpiI-Cas13bt1-DR
Purpose: hU6-BpiI-Cas13bt1-DR (crRNA expression)
Depositing lab: Feng Zhang. Depositing organization: Broad Institute. Publication: Compact RNA editors with small Cas13 proteins. Kannan S, Altae-Tran H, Jin X, Madigan VJ, Oshiro R, Makarova KS, Koonin EV, Zhang F. Nat Biotechnol. 2021 Aug 30. pii: 10.1038/s41587-021-01030-2. doi: 10.1038/s41587-021-01030-2. PubMed 34462587.
Backbone
  Vector backbone: pUC19
  Vector type: Mammalian Expression, CRISPR
Growth in bacteria
  Bacterial resistance: Ampicillin, 100 μg/mL
  Growth temperature: 37°C
  Growth strain: NEB Stable
  Copy number: High Copy
Gene/Insert
  Gene/Insert name: Cas13bt1 crRNA direct repeat
  gRNA/shRNA sequence: BpiI guide cloning site
Terms and licenses: Academic/Nonprofit Terms; Industry Terms: Not Available to Industry
How to cite: pAB1619 hU6-BpiI-Cas13bt1-DR was a gift from Feng Zhang (Addgene plasmid # 176314 ; http://n2t.net/addgene:176314 ; RRID:Addgene_176314)
